Addgene plasmid #65984: J23102_AB
Purpose: MoClo Basic Part: Constitutive promoter - Anderson series - high strength [A:J23102:B]
Depositing lab: Douglas Densmore. Depositing organization: Boston University Main Campus. Publication: CIDAR MoClo: Improved MoClo Assembly Standard and New E. coli Part Library Enable Rapid Combinatorial Design for Synthetic and Traditional Biology. Iverson SV, Haddock TL, Beal J, Densmore DM. ACS Synth Biol. 2016 Jan 15;5(1):99-103. doi: 10.1021/acssynbio.5b00124. Epub 2015 Nov 4. PubMed 26479688.
Backbone
  Vector backbone: DVA
  Vector type: Synthetic Biology
Growth in bacteria
  Bacterial resistance: Ampicillin, 100 μg/mL
  Growth temperature: 37°C
  Growth strain: DH5alpha
  Copy number: Unknown
Gene/Insert
  Gene/Insert name: Constitutive promoter (alt name: Basic Part - Promoter)
  Species: Synthetic
  Cloning method: Unknown
Terms and licenses: Academic/Nonprofit Terms; Industry Terms: Not Available to Industry
How to cite: J23102_AB was a gift from Douglas Densmore (Addgene plasmid # 65984 ; http://n2t.net/addgene:65984 ; RRID:Addgene_65984)
