[The description below was written by a language model from this plasmid's Addgene catalogue record and pLannotate feature annotations shown in this document.]
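Description:
J23102_AB is a small (about 2.1 kb) synthetic-biology plasmid from the CIDAR MoClo E. coli part library, in which a single basic part, the constitutive Anderson-series promoter J23102, is stored in the DVA destination vector backbone. It is propagated in E. coli using a high-copy ColE1/pUC-type origin of replication and is selected with ampicillin through a β-lactamase (AmpR) gene driven by its own bla promoter. The catalogue lists the copy number as unknown, although the annotated origin is of the high-copy class.

The payload is the short synthetic promoter, described in the record as a high-strength member of the Anderson constitutive promoter series. The automated annotation labels this region as a fragment of the J23119 promoter. This probably reflects sequence similarity, since J23119 is the consensus parent from which the Anderson variants were derived, and does not indicate a different insert. The "AB" in the name and the [A:J23102:B] notation indicate that the part is flanked by the MoClo A and B fusion sites, the defined overhangs that place a promoter at the first position of a transcription unit during Golden Gate-style Type IIS assembly. The restriction sites themselves are not annotated in the feature table. BioBrick prefix and suffix sequences lie on either side of the cloning region, and a putative bacterial terminator sits beside the prefix, which probably helps insulate the part from backbone transcription.

The plasmid carries no coding sequence or reporter of its own. It serves as a source of a reusable promoter module to be combined with ribosome binding site, coding sequence and terminator parts when building multi-part bacterial expression devices combinatorially.
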