Features (pLannotate 1.2.2; 7 found; start..end, strand, type, name):
      5..29      +  promoter       J23119(SpeI) promoter (fragment): bacterial promoter (Registry of Standard Biological Parts BBa J23119) modified to end with an SpeI site
     51..71      +  misc_feature   BioBrick suffix: universal suffix for all parts
    248..836     -  rep_origin     ori: high-copy-number ColE1/pMB1/pBR322/pUC origin of replication
   1007..1867    -  CDS            AmpR: β-lactamase; bla; confers resistance to ampicillin, carbenicillin, and related antibiotics
   1868..1972    -  promoter       AmpR promoter: bla
   2062..2105    -  terminator     bacterial terminator: putative bacterial transcription terminator
   2108..2129    +  misc_feature   BioBrick prefix: BioBrick prefix for parts that do not start with "ATG"
>Addgene plasmid #65984 | J23102_AB | depositor full sequence | sequence record 114029 | J23102_AB sequence 2143 bps
GGAGTTGACAGCTAGCTCAGTCCTAGGTACTGTGCTAGCTACTAGAGACCTACTAGTAGCGGCCGCTGCA
GGCTTCCTCGCTCACTGACTCGCTGCGCTCGGTCGTTCGGCTGCGGCGAGCGGTATCAGCTCACTCAAAG
GCGGTAATACGGTTATCCACAGAATCAGGGGATAACGCAGGAAAGAACATGTGAGCAAAAGGCCAGCAAA
AGGCCAGGAACCGTAAAAAGGCCGCGTTGCTGGCGTTTTTCCACAGGCTCCGCCCCCCTGACGAGCATCA
CAAAAATCGACGCTCAAGTCAGAGGTGGCGAAACCCGACAGGACTATAAAGATACCAGGCGTTTCCCCCT
GGAAGCTCCCTCGTGCGCTCTCCTGTTCCGACCCTGCCGCTTACCGGATACCTGTCCGCCTTTCTCCCTT
CGGGAAGCGTGGCGCTTTCTCATAGCTCACGCTGTAGGTATCTCAGTTCGGTGTAGGTCGTTCGCTCCAA
GCTGGGCTGTGTGCACGAACCCCCCGTTCAGCCCGACCGCTGCGCCTTATCCGGTAACTATCGTCTTGAG
TCCAACCCGGTAAGACACGACTTATCGCCACTGGCAGCAGCCACTGGTAACAGGATTAGCAGAGCGAGGT
ATGTAGGCGGTGCTACAGAGTTCTTGAAGTGGTGGCCTAACTACGGCTACACTAGAAGAACAGTATTTGG
TATCTGCGCTCTGCTGAAGCCAGTTACCTTCGGAAAAAGAGTTGGTAGCTCTTGATCCGGCAAACAAACC
ACCGCTGGTAGCGGTGGTTTTTTTGTTTGCAAGCAGCAGATTACGCGCAGAAAAAAAGGATCTCAAGAAG
ATCCTTTGATCTTTTCTACGGGGTCTGACGCTCAGTGGAACGAAAACTCACGTTAAGGGATTTTGGTCAT
GAGATTATCAAAAAGGATCTTCACCTAGATCCTTTTAAATTAAAAATGAAGTTTTAAATCAATCTAAAGT
ATATATGAGTAAACTTGGTCTGACAGTTACCAATGCTTAATCAGTGAGGCACCTATCTCAGCGATCTGTC
TATTTCGTTCATCCATAGTTGCCTGACTCCCCGTCGTGTAGATAACTACGATACGGGAGGGCTTACCATC
TGGCCCCAGTGCTGCAATGATACCGCGCGACCCACGCTCACCGGCTCCAGATTTATCAGCAATAAACCAG
CCAGCCGGAAGGGCCGAGCGCAGAAGTGGTCCTGCAACTTTATCCGCCTCCATCCAGTCTATTAATTGTT
GCCGGGAAGCTAGAGTAAGTAGTTCGCCAGTTAATAGTTTGCGCAACGTTGTTGCCATTGCTACAGGCAT
CGTGGTGTCACGCTCGTCGTTTGGTATGGCTTCATTCAGCTCCGGTTCCCAACGATCAAGGCGAGTTACA
TGATCCCCCATGTTGTGCAAAAAAGCGGTTAGCTCCTTCGGTCCTCCGATCGTTGTCAGAAGTAAGTTGG
CCGCAGTGTTATCACTCATGGTTATGGCAGCACTGCATAATTCTCTTACTGTCATGCCATCCGTAAGATG
CTTTTCTGTGACTGGTGAGTACTCAACCAAGTCATTCTGAGAATAGTGTATGCGGCGACCGAGTTGCTCT
TGCCCGGCGTCAATACGGGATAATACCGCGCCACATAGCAGAACTTTAAAAGTGCTCATCATTGGAAAAC
GTTCTTCGGGGCGAAAACTCTCAAGGATCTTACCGCTGTTGAGATCCAGTTCGATGTAACCCACTCGTGC
ACCCAACTGATCTTCAGCATCTTTTACTTTCACCAGCGTTTCTGGGTGAGCAAAAACAGGAAGGCAAAAT
GCCGCAAAAAAGGGAATAAGGGCGACACGGAAATGTTGAATACTCATACTCTTCCTTTTTCAATATTATT
GAAGCATTTATCAGGGTTATTGTCTCATGAGCGGATACATATTTGAATGTATTTAGAAAAATAAACAAAT
AGGGGTTCCGCGCACATTTCCCCGAAAAGTGCCACCTGACGTCTAAGAAACCATTATTATCATGACATTA
ACCTATAAAAATAGGCGTATCACGAGGCAGAATTTCAGATAAAAAAAATCCTTAGCTTTCGCTAAGGATG
ATTTCTGGAATTCGCGGCCGCTTCTAGAGACTAGTGGGTCTCA
