>Addgene plasmid #65984 | J23102_AB | addgene partial sequence | sequence record 114028 | MoCloR 5'-gccacctgacgtctaagaaacc-3'
ATAGGCGTATCACGAGGCAGAATTTCAGATAAAAAAAATCCTTAGCTTTCGCTAAGGATGATTTCTGGAA
TTCGCGGCCGCTTCTAGAGACTAGTGGGTCTCAGGAGTTGACAGCTAGCTCAGTCCTAGGTACTGTGCTA
GCTACTAGAGACCTACTAGTAGCGGCCGCTGCAGGCTTCCTCGCTCACTGACTCGCTGCGCTCGGTCGTT
CGGCTGCGGCGAGCGGTATCAGCTCACTCAAAGGCGGTAATACGGTTATCCACAGAATCAGGGGATAACG
CAGGAAAGAACATGTGAGCAAAAGGCCAGCAAAAGGCCAGGAACCGTAAAAAGGCCGCGTTGCTGGCGTT
TTTCCACAGGCTCCGCCCCCCTGACGAGCATCACAAAAATCGACGCTCAAGTCAGAGGTGGCGAAACCCG
ACAGGACTATAAAGATACCAGGCGTTTCCCCCTGGAAGCTCCCTCGTGCGCTCTCCTGTTCCGACCCTGC
CGCTTACCGGATACCTGTCCGCCTTTCTCCCTTCGGGAAGCGTGGCGCTTTCTCATAGCTCACGCTGTAG
GTATCTCAGTTCGGTGTAGGTCGTTCGCTCCAAGCTGGGCTGTGTGCACGAACCCCCCGTTCAGCCCGAC
CGCTGCGCCTTATCCGGTAACTATCGTCTTGAGTCCAACCCGGTAAGACACGACTTATCGCCACTGGCAG
CAGCCACTGGTAACAGGATTAGCAGAGCGAGGTATGTAGGCGGTGCTACAGAGTTCTTGAAGTGGTGGCC
TAACTACGGCTACACTAGAAGAACAGTATTTGGTATCTGCGCTCTGCTGAAGCCAGTTACCTTCGGAA
